>Addgene plasmid #101350 | pALPS rtTA3_V14 | depositor full sequence | sequence record 191206 | pALPS rtTA3_V14 sequence 7409 bps
GTCGACGGATCGGGAGATCTCCCGATCCCCTATGGTGCACTCTCAGTACAATCTGCTCTGATGCCGCATA
GTTAAGCCAGTATCTGCTCCCTGCTTGTGTGTTGGAGGTCGCTGAGTAGTGCGCGAGCAAAATTTAAGCT
ACAACAAGGCAAGGCTTGACCGACAATTGCATGAAGAATCTGCTTAGGGTTAGGCGTTTTGCGCTGCTTC
GCGATGTACGGGCCAGATATACGCGCTGTGGAATGTGTGTCAGTTAGGGTGTGGAAAGTCCCCAGGCTCC
CCAGCAGGCAGAAGTATGCAAAGCATGCATCTCAATTAGTCAGCAACCAGGTGTGGAAAGTCCCCAGGCT
CCCCAGCAGGCAGAAGTATGCAAAGCATGCATCTCAATTAGTCAGCAACCATAGTCCCGCCCCTAACTCC
GCCCATCCCGCCCCTAACTCCGCCCAGTTCCGCCCATTCTCCGCCCCATGGCTGACTAATTTTTTTTATT
TATGCAGAGGCCGAGGCCGCCTCTGCCTCTGAGCTATTCCAGAAGTAGTGAGGAGGCTTTTTTGGAGGCC
TAGGCTTTTGCAAAAAGCTTTGACATTGATTATTGACTAGTTATTAATAGTAATCAATTACGGGGTCATT
AGTTCATAGCCCATATATGGAGTTCCGCGTTACATAACTTACGGTAAATGGCCCGCCTGGCTGACCGCCC
AACGACCCCCGCCCATTGACGTCAATAATGACGTATGTTCCCATAGTAACGCCAATAGGGACTTTCCATT
GACGTCAATGGGTGGAGTATTTACGGTAAACTGCCCACTTGGCAGTACATCAAGTGTATCATATGCCAAG
TACGCCCCCTATTGACGTCAATGACGGTAAATGGCCCGCCTGGCATTATGCCCAGTACATGACCTTATGG
GACTTTCCTACTTGGCAGTACATCTACGTATTAGTCATCGCTATTACCATGGTGATGCGGTTTTGGCAGT
ACATCAATGGGCGTGGATAGCGGTTTGACTCACGGGGATTTCCAAGTCTCCACCCCATTGACGTCAATGG
GAGTTTGTTTTGGCACCAAAATCAACGGGACTTTCCAAAATGTCGTAACAACTCCGCCCCATTGACGCAA
ATGGGCGGTAGGCGTGTACGGTGGGAGGTCTATATAAGCAGCGCGTTTTGCCTGTACTGGGTCTCTCTGG
TTAGACCAGATCTGAGCCTGGGAGCTCTCTGGCTAACTAGGGAACCCACTGCTTAAGCCTCAATAAAGCT
TGCCTTGAGTGCTTCAAGTAGTGTGTGCCCGTCTGTTGTGTGACTCTGGTAACTAGAGATCCCTCAGACC
CTTTTAGTCAGTGTGGAAAATCTCTAGCAGTGGCGCCCGAACAGGGACTTGAAAGCGAAAGGGAAACCAG
AGGAGCTCTCTCGACGCAGGACTCGGCTTGCTGAAGCGCGCACGGCAAGAGGCGAGGGGCGGCGACTGGT
GAGTACGCCAAAAATTTTGACTAGCGGAGGCTAGAAGGAGAGAGATGGGTGCGAGAGCGTCAGTATTAAG
CGGGGGAGAATTAGATCGCGATGGGAAAAAATTCGGTTAAGGCCAGGGGGAAAGAAAAAATATAAATTAA
AACATATAGTATGGGCAAGCAGGGAGCTAGAACGATTCGCAGTTAATCCTGGCCTGTTAGAAACATCAGA
AGGCTGTAGACAAATACTGGGACAGCTACAACCATCCCTTCAGACAGGATCAGAAGAACTTAGATCATTA
TATAATACAGTAGCAACCCTCTATTGTGTGCATCAAAGGATAGAGATAAAAGACACCAAGGAAGCTTTAG
ACAAGATAGAGGAAGAGCAAAACAAAAGTAAGACCACCGCACAGCAAGCGGCCGGCCGCTGATCTTCAGA
CCTGGAGGAGGAGATATGAGGGACAATTGGAGAAGTGAATTATATAAATATAAAGTAGTAAAAATTGAAC
CATTAGGAGTAGCACCCACCAAGGCAAAGAGAAGAGTGGTGCAGAGAGAAAAAAGAGCAGTGGGAATAGG
AGCTTTGTTCCTTGGGTTCTTGGGAGCAGCAGGAAGCACTATGGGCGCAGCGTCAATGACGCTGACGGTA
CAGGCCAGACAATTATTGTCTGGTATAGTGCAGCAGCAGAACAATTTGCTGAGGGCTATTGAGGCGCAAC
AGCATCTGTTGCAACTCACAGTCTGGGGCATCAAGCAGCTCCAGGCAAGAATCCTGGCTGTGGAAAGATA
CCTAAAGGATCAACAGCTCCTGGGGATTTGGGGTTGCTCTGGAAAACTCATTTGCACCACTGCTGTGCCT
TGGAATGCTAGTTGGAGTAATAAATCTCTGGAACAGATTTGGAATCACACGACCTGGATGGAGTGGGACA
GAGAAATTAACAATTACACAAGCTTAATACACTCCTTAATTGAAGAATCGCAAAACCAGCAAGAAAAGAA
TGAACAAGAATTATTGGAATTAGATAAATGGGCAAGTTTGTGGAATTGGTTTAACATAACAAATTGGCTG
TGGTATATAAAATTATTCATAATGATAGTAGGAGGCTTGGTAGGTTTAAGAATAGTTTTTGCTGTACTTT
CTATAGTGAATAGAGTTAGGCAGGGATATTCACCATTATCGTTTCAGACCCACCTCCCAACCCCGAGGGG
ACCCGACAGGCCCGAAGGAATAGAAGAAGAAGGTGGAGAGAGAGACAGAGACAGATCCATTCGATTAGTG
AACGGATCGGCACTGCGTGCGCCAATTCTGCAGACAAATGGCAGTATTCATCCACAATTTTAAAAGAAAA
GGGGGGATTGGGGGGTACAGTGCAGGGGAAAGAATAGTAGACATAATAGCAACAGACATACAAACTAAAG
AATTACAAAAACAAATTACAAAAATTCAAAATTTTCGGGTTTATTACAGGGACAGCAGAGATCCAGTTTG
GTTAATTAACTGCAGCCCCGATAAAATAAAAGATTTTATTTAGTCTCCAGAAAAAGGGGGGAATGAAAGA
CCCCACCTGTAGGTTTGGCAAGCTAGCTGCAGTAACGCCATTTTGCAAGGCATGGAAAAATACCAAACCA
AGAATAGAGAAGTTCAGATCAAGGGCGGGTACATGAAAATAGCTAACGTTGGGCCAAACAGGATATCTGC
GGTGAGCAGTTTCGGCCCCGGCCCGGGGCCAAGAACAGATGGTCACCGCAGTTTCGGCCCCGGCCCGAGG
CCAAGAACAGATGGTCCCCAGATATGGCCCAACCCTCAGCAGTTTCTTAAGACCCATCAGATGTTTCCAG
GCTCCCCCAAGGACCTGAAATGACCCTGCGCCTTATTTGAATTAACCAATCAGCCTGCTTCTCGCTTCTG
TTCGCGCGCTTCTGCTTCCCGAGCTCTATAAAAGAGCTCACAACCCCTCACTCGGCGCGCCAGTCCTCCG
ACAGACTGAGTCGCCCGGGGGTCTAGAAGCGCTGGATCCGTTTAAACGCGGCCGCCATGAGTCGACTGGA
CAAGAGCAAGATCATCAACGGAGCCCTGGAGCTGCTGAACGGAGTGGGAATCGAGGGACTGACCACCAGG
AAGCTGGCCCAGAAGCTGGGCGTGGAGCAGCCCACCCTGTACTGGCACGTGAAGAACAAGAGGGCTCTGC
TGGACGCCCTGCCCATCGAGATGCTGGACAGGCACCACACCCACTACTGCCCCCTGGAGGGCGAGAGCTG
GCAGGACTTTCTGAGGAACAACGCCAAGAGCTACAGGTGCGCTCTCCTGAGCCACAGGGACGGAGCTAAG
GTGCACCTGGGAACCAGGCCAACCGAGAAGCAGTACGAGACCCTGGAGAACCAGCTGGCCTTCCTGTGCC
AGCAGGGCTTCAGCCTGGAGAACGCTCTGTACGCTCTGAGCGCCGTGGACCACTTCACCTTAGGATGCGT
GCTGGAGGAGCAGGAGCACCAGGTGGCTAAGGAGGAGAGGGAGACCCCCACCACCGACTCCATGCCACCA
CTGCTGAGGCAGGCCATCGAGCTGTTCGACAGGCAGGGAGCTGAGCCAGCCTTCCTGTTCGGCCTGGAGC
TGATTATCTGCGGCCTGGAGAAGCAGCTGAAGTGCGAGAGCGGAGGACCAACCGACGCCCTGGACGACTT
CGACCTGGACATGCTGCCAGCTGATGCCCTGGACGATTTTGACCTGGACATGCTGCCTGCTGATGCCCTG
GACGACTTTGACCTGGACATGTTACCCGGTTAACCCGGGGCGATCGCCTCGAGGAATTCACGCGTATCGA
TACCGGTGGCCCCTGGGGCCGCGATCGCTAATCAACCTCTGGATTACAAAATTTGTGAAAGATTGACTGG
TATTCTTAACTATGTTGCTCCTTTTACGCTATGTGGATACGCTGCTTTAATGCCTTTGTATCATGCTATT
GCTTCCCGTATGGCTTTCATTTTCTCCTCCTTGTATAAATCCTGGTTGCTGTCTCTTTATGAGGAGTTGT
GGCCCGTTGTCAGGCAACGTGGCGTGGTGTGCACTGTGTTTGCTGACGCAACCCCCACTGGTTGGGGCAT
TGCCACCACCTGTCAGCTCCTTTCCGGGACTTTCGCTTTCCCCCTCCCTATTGCCACGGCGGAACTCATC
GCCGCCTGCCTTGCCCGCTGCTGGACAGGGGCTCGGCTGTTGGGCACTGACAATTCCGTGGTGTTGTCGG
GGAAGCTGACGTCCTTTCCATGGCTGCTCGCCTGTGTTGCCACCTGGATTCTGCGCGGGACGTCCTTCTG
CTACGTCCCTTCGGCCCTCAATCCAGCGGACCTTCCTTCCCGCGGCCTGCTGCCGGCTCTGCGGCCTCTT
CCGCGTCTTCGCCTTCGCCCTCAGACGAGTCGGATCTCCCTTTGGGCCGCCTCCCCGCTTAATCGCGTCG
AGACCTAGAAAAACATGGAGCAATCACAAGTAGCAATACAGCAGCTACCAATGCTGATTGTGCCTGGCTA
GAAGCACAAGAGGAGGAGGAGGTGGGTTTTCCAGTCACACCTCAGGTACCTTTAAGACCAATGACTTACA
AGGCAGCTGTAGATCTTAGCCACTTTTTAAAAGAAAAGGGGGGACTGGAAGGGCTAATTCACTCCCAACG
AAGACAAGATATCCTTGATCTGTGGATCTACCACACACAAGGCTACTTCCCTGATTGGCAGAACTACACA
CCAGGGCCAGGGATCAGATATCCACTGACCTTTGGATGGTGCTACAAGCTAGTACCAGTTGAGCAAGAGA
AGGTAGAAGAAGCCAATGAAGGAGAGAACACCCGCTTGTTACACCCTGTGAGCCTGCATGGGATGGATGA
CCCGGAGAGAGAAGTATTAGAGTGGAGGTTTGACAGCCGCCTAGCATTTCATCACATGGCCCGAGAGCTG
CATCCGGACTGTACTGGGTCTCTCTGGTTAGACCAGATCTGAGCCTGGGAGCTCTCTGGCTAACTAGGGA
ACCCACTGCTTAAGCCTCAATAAAGCTTGCCTTGAGTGCTTCAAGTAGTGTGTGCCCGTCTGTTGTGTGA
CTCTGGTAACTAGAGATCCCTCAGACCCTTTTAGTCAGTGTGGAAAATCTCTAGCAGGGCCCGTTTCATG
TGAGCAAAAGGCCAGCAAAAGGCCAGGAACCGTAAAAAGGCCGCGTTGCTGGCGTTTTTCCATAGGCTCC
GCCCCCCTGACGAGCATCACAAAAATCGACGCTCAAGTCAGAGGTGGCGAAACCCGACAGGACTATAAAG
ATACCAGGCGTTTCCCCCTGGAAGCTCCCTCGTGCGCTCTCCTGTTCCGACCCTGCCGCTTACCGGATAC
CTGTCCGCCTTTCTCCCTTCGGGAAGCGTGGCGCTTTCTCATAGCTCACGCTGTAGGTATCTCAGTTCGG
TGTAGGTCGTTCGCTCCAAGCTGGGCTGTGTGCACGAACCCCCCGTTCAGCCCGACCGCTGCGCCTTATC
CGGTAACTATCGTCTTGAGTCCAACCCGGTAAGACACGACTTATCGCCACTGGCAGCAGCCACTGGTAAC
AGGATTAGCAGAGCGAGGTATGTAGGCGGTGCTACAGAGTTCTTGAAGTGGTGGCCTAACTACGGCTACA
CTAGAAGAACAGTATTTGGTATCTGCGCTCTGCTGAAGCCAGTTACCTTCGGAAAAAGAGTTGGTAGCTC
TTGATCCGGCAAACAAACCACCGCTGGTAGCGGTGGTTTTTTTGTTTGCAAGCAGCAGATTACGCGCAGA
AAAAAAGGATCTCAAGAAGATCCTTTGATCTTTTCTACGGGGTCTGACGCTCAGTGGAACGAAAACTCAC
GTTAAGGGATTTTGGTCATGAGATTATCAAAAAGGATCTTCACCTAGATCCTTTTAAATTAAAAATGAAG
TTTTAAATCAATCTAAAGTATATATGAGTAAACTTGGTCTGACAGTTACCAATGCTTAATCAGTGAGGCA
CCTATCTCAGCGATCTGTCTATTTCGTTCATCCATAGTTGCCTGACTCCCCGTCGTGTAGATAACTACGA
TACGGGAGGGCTTACCATCTGGCCCCAGTGCTGCAATGATACCGCGAGACCCACGCTCACCGGCTCCAGA
TTTATCAGCAATAAACCAGCCAGCCGGAAGGGCCGAGCGCAGAAGTGGTCCTGCAACTTTATCCGCCTCC
ATCCAGTCTATTAATTGTTGCCGGGAAGCTAGAGTAAGTAGTTCGCCAGTTAATAGTTTGCGCAACGTTG
TTGCCATTGCTACAGGCATCGTGGTGTCACGCTCGTCGTTTGGTATGGCTTCATTCAGCTCCGGTTCCCA
ACGATCAAGGCGAGTTACATGATCCCCCATGTTGTGCAAAAAAGCGGTTAGCTCCTTCGGTCCTCCGATC
GTTGTCAGAAGTAAGTTGGCCGCAGTGTTATCACTCATGGTTATGGCAGCACTGCATAATTCTCTTACTG
TCATGCCATCCGTAAGATGCTTTTCTGTGACTGGTGAGTACTCAACCAAGTCATTCTGAGAATAGTGTAT
GCGGCGACCGAGTTGCTCTTGCCCGGCGTCAATACGGGATAATACCGCGCCACATAGCAGAACTTTAAAA
GTGCTCATCATTGGAAAACGTTCTTCGGGGCGAAAACTCTCAAGGATCTTACCGCTGTTGAGATCCAGTT
CGATGTAACCCACTCGTGCACCCAACTGATCTTCAGCATCTTTTACTTTCACCAGCGTTTCTGGGTGAGC
AAAAACAGGAAGGCAAAATGCCGCAAAAAAGGGAATAAGGGCGACACGGAAATGTTGAATACTCATACTC
TTCCTTTTTCAATATTATTGAAGCATTTATCAGGGTTATTGTCTCATGAGCGGATACATATTTGAATGTA
TTTAGAAAAATAAACAAATAGGGGTTCCGCGCACATTTCCCCGAAAAGTGCCACCTGAC
Features (pLannotate 1.2.2; 20 found; start..end, strand, type, name):
     31..83      -  misc_feature   bom (fragment): basis of mobility region from pBR322
    245..574     +  promoter       SV40 promoter: SV40 enhancer and early promoter
    582..961     +  enhancer       CMV enhancer: human cytomegalovirus immediate early enhancer
    962..1161    +  promoter       CMV promoter: human cytomegalovirus (CMV) immediate early promoter
   1179..1359    +  LTR            5' LTR (truncated): truncated 5' long terminal repeat (LTR) from HIV-1
   1406..1531    +  misc_feature   HIV-1 Ψ: packaging signal of human immunodeficiency virus type 1
   1515..1853    +  CDS            HIV-1 gag (fragment): gag protein from human immunodeficiency virus 1; gag
   2028..2261    +  misc_feature   RRE: The Rev response element (RRE) of HIV-1 allows for Rev-dependent mRNA export from the nucleus to the cytoplasm.
   2638..2738    +  CDS            Rev (fragment): human immunodeficiency virus 1 (HIV-1) Rev protein; rev; enhances nuclear export of unspliced and incompletely spliced viral mRNAs
   2788..2905    +  misc_feature   cPPT/CTS: central polypurine tract and central termination sequence of HIV-1
   3042..3449    +  promoter       SFFV promoter: spleen focus-forming virus long terminal repeat (LTR) promoter
   3487..4104    +  CDS            tetR: TETR2_ECOLX - Experimental evidence at protein level: Swiss-Prot protein existence level 1. TetR is the repressor of the tetracycline resistance element; its N-terminal region forms a helix-turn-helix structure and binds DNA. Binding of tetracycline to TetR reduces the repressor affinity for the tetracycline resistance gene (tetA) promoter operator sites. From Escherichia coli.
   4117..4146    +  CDS            VP160 (fragment): 10 tandem repeats of the minimal activation domain of herpes simplex virus VP16 (Cheng et al., 2013)
   4152..4185    +  CDS            VP160 (fragment): 10 tandem repeats of the minimal activation domain of herpes simplex virus VP16 (Cheng et al., 2013)
   4300..4888    +  misc_feature   WPRE: woodchuck hepatitis virus posttranscriptional regulatory element
   4899..5399    +  CDS            nef (fragment): NEF_HV1LA - Experimental evidence at protein level: Swiss-Prot protein existence level 1. Extracellular Nef protein targets CD4(+) T-lymphocytes for apoptosis by interacting with CXCR4 surface receptors. From Human immunodeficiency virus type 1 group M subtype B (isolate Lai) (HIV-1).
   5406..5586    +  LTR            5' LTR (truncated): truncated 5' long terminal repeat (LTR) from HIV-1
   5657..6245    -  rep_origin     ori: high-copy-number ColE1/pMB1/pBR322/pUC origin of replication
   6416..7276    -  CDS            AmpR: β-lactamase; bla; confers resistance to ampicillin, carbenicillin, and related antibiotics
   7277..7381    -  promoter       AmpR promoter: bla
