>Addgene plasmid #101350 | pALPS rtTA3_V14 | addgene full sequence | sequence record 194329 | Addgene NGS Result
GTCGACGGATCGGGAGATCTCCCGATCCCCTATGGTGCACTCTCAGTACAATCTGCTCTGATGCCGCATA
GTTAAGCCAGTATCTGCTCCCTGCTTGTGTGTTGGAGGTCGCTGAGTAGTGCGCGAGCAAAATTTAAGCT
ACAACAAGGCAAGGCTTGACCGACAATTGCATGAAGAATCTGCTTAGGGTTAGGCGTTTTGCGCTGCTTC
GCGATGTACGGGCCAGATATACGCGCTGTGGAATGTGTGTCAGTTAGGGTGTGGAAAGTCCCCAGGCTCC
CCAGCAGGCAGAAGTATGCAAAGCATGCATCTCAATTAGTCAGCAACCAGGTGTGGAAAGTCCCCAGGCT
CCCCAGCAGGCAGAAGTATGCAAAGCATGCATCTCAATTAGTCAGCAACCATAGTCCCGCCCCTAACTCC
GCCCATCCCGCCCCTAACTCCGCCCAGTTCCGCCCATTCTCCGCCCCATGGCTGACTAATTTTTTTTATT
TATGCAGAGGCCGAGGCCGCCTCTGCCTCTGAGCTATTCCAGAAGTAGTGAGGAGGCTTTTTTGGAGGCC
TAGGCTTTTGCAAAAAGCTCGCGTTGACATTGATTATTGACTAGTTATTAATAGTAATCAATTACGGGGT
CATTAGTTCATAGCCCATATATGGAGTTCCGCGTTACATAACTTACGGTAAATGGCCCGCCTGGCTGACC
GCCCAACGACCCCCGCCCATTGACGTCAATAATGACGTATGTTCCCATAGTAACGCCAATAGGGACTTTC
CATTGACGTCAATGGGTGGAGTATTTACGGTAAACTGCCCACTTGGCAGTACATCAAGTGTATCATATGC
CAAGTACGCCCCCTATTGACGTCAATGACGGTAAATGGCCCGCCTGGCATTATGCCCAGTACATGACCTT
ATGGGACTTTCCTACTTGGCAGTACATCTACGTATTAGTCATCGCTATTACCATGGTGATGCGGTTTTGG
CAGTACATCAATGGGCGTGGATAGCGGTTTGACTCACGGGGATTTCCAAGTCTCCACCCCATTGACGTCA
ATGGGAGTTTGTTTTGGCACCAAAATCAACGGGACTTTCCAAAATGTCGTAACAACTCCGCCCCATTGAC
GCAAATGGGCGGTAGGCGTGTACGGTGGGAGGTCTATATAAGCAGCGCGTTTTGCCTGTACTGGGTCTCT
CTGGTTAGACCAGATCTGAGCCTGGGAGCTCTCTGGCTAACTAGGGAACCCACTGCTTAAGCCTCAATAA
AGCTTGCCTTGAGTGCTTCAAGTAGTGTGTGCCCGTCTGTTGTGTGACTCTGGTAACTAGAGATCCCTCA
GACCCTTTTAGTCAGTGTGGAAAATCTCTAGCAGTGGCGCCCGAACAGGGACTTGAAAGCGAAAGGGAAA
CCAGAGGAGCTCTCTCGACGCAGGACTCGGCTTGCTGAAGCGCGCACGGCAAGAGGCGAGGGGCGGCGAC
TGGTGAGTACGCCAAAAATTTTGACTAGCGGAGGCTAGAAGGAGAGAGATGGGTGCGAGAGCGTCAGTAT
TAAGCGGGGGAGAATTAGATCGCGATGGGAAAAAATTCGGTTAAGGCCAGGGGGAAAGAAAAAATATAAA
TTAAAACATATAGTATGGGCAAGCAGGGAGCTAGAACGATTCGCAGTTAATCCTGGCCTGTTAGAAACAT
CAGAAGGCTGTAGACAAATACTGGGACAGCTACAACCATCCCTTCAGACAGGATCAGAAGAACTTAGATC
ATTATATAATACAGTAGCAACCCTCTATTGTGTGCATCAAAGGATAGAGATAAAAGACACCAAGGAAGCT
TTAGACAAGATAGAGGAAGAGCAAAACAAAAGTAAGACCACCGCACAGCAAGCGGCCGGCCGCTGATCTT
CAGACCTGGAGGAGGAGATATGAGGGACAATTGGAGAAGTGAATTATATAAATATAAAGTAGTAAAAATT
GAACCATTAGGAGTAGCACCCACCAAGGCAAAGAGAAGAGTGGTGCAGAGAGAAAAAAGAGCAGTGGGAA
TAGGAGCTTTGTTCCTTGGGTTCTTGGGAGCAGCAGGAAGCACTATGGGCGCAGCGTCAATGACGCTGAC
GGTACAGGCCAGACAATTATTGTCTGGTATAGTGCAGCAGCAGAACAATTTGCTGAGGGCTATTGAGGCG
CAACAGCATCTGTTGCAACTCACAGTCTGGGGCATCAAGCAGCTCCAGGCAAGAATCCTGGCTGTGGAAA
GATACCTAAAGGATCAACAGCTCCTGGGGATTTGGGGTTGCTCTGGAAAACTCATTTGCACCACTGCTGT
GCCTTGGAATGCTAGTTGGAGTAATAAATCTCTGGAACAGATTTGGAATCACACGACCTGGATGGAGTGG
GACAGAGAAATTAACAATTACACAAGCTTAATACACTCCTTAATTGAAGAATCGCAAAACCAGCAAGAAA
AGAATGAACAAGAATTATTGGAATTAGATAAATGGGCAAGTTTGTGGAATTGGTTTAACATAACAAATTG
GCTGTGGTATATAAAATTATTCATAATGATAGTAGGAGGCTTGGTAGGTTTAAGAATAGTTTTTGCTGTA
CTTTCTATAGTGAATAGAGTTAGGCAGGGATATTCACCATTATCGTTTCAGACCCACCTCCCAACCCCGA
GGGGACCCGACAGGCCCGAAGGAATAGAAGAAGAAGGTGGAGAGAGAGACAGAGACAGATCCATTCGATT
AGTGAACGGATCGGCACTGCGTGCGCCAATTCTGCAGACAAATGGCAGTATTCATCCACAATTTTAAAAG
AAAAGGGGGGATTGGGGGGTACAGTGCAGGGGAAAGAATAGTAGACATAATAGCAACAGACATACAAACT
AAAGAATTACAAAAACAAATTACAAAAATTCAAAATTTTCGGGTTTATTACAGGGACAGCAGAGATCCAG
TTTGGTTAATTAACTGCAGCCCCGATAAAATAAAAGATTTTATTTAGTCTCCAGAAAAAGGGGGGAATGA
AAGACCCCACCTGTAGGTTTGGCAAGCTAGCTGCAGTAACGCCATTTTGCAAGGCATGGAAAAATACCAA
ACCAAGAATAGAGAAGTTCAGATCAAGGGCGGGTACATGAAAATAGCTAACGTTGGGCCAAACAGGATAT
CTGCGGTGAGCAGTTTCGGCCCCGGCCCGGGGCCAAGAACAGATGGTCACCGCAGTTTCGGCCCCGGCCC
GAGGCCAAGAACAGATGGTCCCCAGATATGGCCCAACCCTCAGCAGTTTCTTAAGACCCATCAGATGTTT
CCAGGCTCCCCCAAGGACCTGAAATGACCCTGCGCCTTATTTGAATTAACCAATCAGCCTGCTTCTCGCT
TCTGTTCGCGCGCTTCTGCTTCCCGAGCTCTATAAAAGAGCTCACAACCCCTCACTCGGCGCGCCAGTCC
TCCGACAGACTGAGTCGCCCGGGGGTCTAGAAGCGCTGGATCCGTTTAAACGCGGCCGCCATGAGTCGAC
TGGACAAGAGCAAGATCATCAACGGAGCCCTGGAGCTGCTGAACGGAGTGGGAATCGAGGGACTGACCAC
CAGGAAGCTGGCCCAGAAGCTGGGCGTGGAGCAGCCCACCCTGTACTGGCACGTGAAGAACAAGAGGGCT
CTGCTGGACGCCCTGCCCATCGAGATGCTGGACAGGCACCACACCCACTACTGCCCCCTGGAGGGCGAGA
GCTGGCAGGACTTTCTGAGGAACAACGCCAAGAGCTACAGGTGCGCTCTCCTGAGCCACAGGGACGGAGC
TAAGGTGCACCTGGGAACCAGGCCAACCGAGAAGCAGTACGAGACCCTGGAGAACCAGCTGGCCTTCCTG
TGCCAGCAGGGCTTCAGCCTGGAGAACGCTCTGTACGCTCTGAGCGCCGTGGACCACTTCACCTTAGGAT
GCGTGCTGGAGGAGCAGGAGCACCAGGTGGCTAAGGAGGAGAGGGAGACCCCCACCACCGACTCCATGCC
ACCACTGCTGAGGCAGGCCATCGAGCTGTTCGACAGGCAGGGAGCTGAGCCAGCCTTCCTGTTCGGCCTG
GAGCTGATTATCTGCGGCCTGGAGAAGCAGCTGAAGTGCGAGAGCGGAGGACCAACCGACGCCCTGGACG
ACTTCGACCTGGACATGCTGCCAGCTGATGCCCTGGACGATTTTGACCTGGACATGCTGCCTGCTGATGC
CCTGGACGACTTTGACCTGGACATGTTACCCGGTTAACCCGGGGCGATCGCCTCGAGGAATTCACGCGTA
TCGATACCGGTGGCCCCTGGGGCCGCGATCGCTAATCAACCTCTGGATTACAAAATTTGTGAAAGATTGA
CTGGTATTCTTAACTATGTTGCTCCTTTTACGCTATGTGGATACGCTGCTTTAATGCCTTTGTATCATGC
TATTGCTTCCCGTATGGCTTTCATTTTCTCCTCCTTGTATAAATCCTGGTTGCTGTCTCTTTATGAGGAG
TTGTGGCCCGTTGTCAGGCAACGTGGCGTGGTGTGCACTGTGTTTGCTGACGCAACCCCCACTGGTTGGG
GCATTGCCACCACCTGTCAGCTCCTTTCCGGGACTTTCGCTTTCCCCCTCCCTATTGCCACGGCGGAACT
CATCGCCGCCTGCCTTGCCCGCTGCTGGACAGGGGCTCGGCTGTTGGGCACTGACAATTCCGTGGTGTTG
TCGGGGAAGCTGACGTCCTTTCCATGGCTGCTCGCCTGTGTTGCCACCTGGATTCTGCGCGGGACGTCCT
TCTGCTACGTCCCTTCGGCCCTCAATCCAGCGGACCTTCCTTCCCGCGGCCTGCTGCCGGCTCTGCGGCC
TCTTCCGCGTCTTCGCCTTCGCCCTCAGACGAGTCGGATCTCCCTTTGGGCCGCCTCCCCGCTTAATCGC
GTCGAGACCTAGAAAAACATGGAGCAATCACAAGTAGCAATACAGCAGCTACCAATGCTGATTGTGCCTG
GCTAGAAGCACAAGAGGAGGAGGAGGTGGGTTTTCCAGTCACACCTCAGGTACCTTTAAGACCAATGACT
TACAAGGCAGCTGTAGATCTTAGCCACTTTTTAAAAGAAAAGGGGGGACTGGAAGGGCTAATTCACTCCC
AACGAAGACAAGATATCCTTGATCTGTGGATCTACCACACACAAGGCTACTTCCCTGATTGGCAGAACTA
CACACCAGGGCCAGGGATCAGATATCCACTGACCTTTGGATGGTGCTACAAGCTAGTACCAGTTGAGCAA
GAGAAGGTAGAAGAAGCCAATGAAGGAGAGAACACCCGCTTGTTACACCCTGTGAGCCTGCATGGGATGG
ATGACCCGGAGAGAGAAGTATTAGAGTGGAGGTTTGACAGCCGCCTAGCATTTCATCACATGGCCCGAGA
GCTGCATCCGGACTGTACTGGGTCTCTCTGGTTAGACCAGATCTGAGCCTGGGAGCTCTCTGGCTAACTA
GGGAACCCACTGCTTAAGCCTCAATAAAGCTTGCCTTGAGTGCTTCAAGTAGTGTGTGCCCGTCTGTTGT
GTGACTCTGGTAACTAGAGATCCCTCAGACCCTTTTAGTCAGTGTGGAAAATCTCTAGCAGGGCCCGTTT
CATGTGAGCAAAAGGCCAGCAAAAGGCCAGGAACCGTAAAAAGGCCGCGTTGCTGGCGTTTTTCCATAGG
CTCCGCCCCCCTGACGAGCATCACAAAAATCGACGCTCAAGTCAGAGGTGGCGAAACCCGACAGGACTAT
AAAGATACCAGGCGTTTCCCCCTGGAAGCTCCCTCGTGCGCTCTCCTGTTCCGACCCTGCCGCTTACCGG
ATACCTGTCCGCCTTTCTCCCTTCGGGAAGCGTGGCGCTTTCTCATAGCTCACGCTGTAGGTATCTCAGT
TCGGTGTAGGTCGTTCGCTCCAAGCTGGGCTGTGTGCACGAACCCCCCGTTCAGCCCGACCGCTGCGCCT
TATCCGGTAACTATCGTCTTGAGTCCAACCCGGTAAGACACGACTTATCGCCACTGGCAGCAGCCACTGG
TAACAGGATTAGCAGAGCGAGGTATGTAGGCGGTGCTACAGAGTTCTTGAAGTGGTGGCCTAACTACGGC
TACACTAGAAGAACAGTATTTGGTATCTGCGCTCTGCTGAAGCCAGTTACCTTCGGAAAAAGAGTTGGTA
GCTCTTGATCCGGCAAACAAACCACCGCTGGTAGCGGTGGTTTTTTTGTTTGCAAGCAGCAGATTACGCG
CAGAAAAAAAGGATCTCAAGAAGATCCTTTGATCTTTTCTACGGGGTCTGACGCTCAGTGGAACGAAAAC
TCACGTTAAGGGATTTTGGTCATGAGATTATCAAAAAGGATCTTCACCTAGATCCTTTTAAATTAAAAAT
GAAGTTTTAAATCAATCTAAAGTATATATGAGTAAACTTGGTCTGACAGTTACCAATGCTTAATCAGTGA
GGCACCTATCTCAGCGATCTGTCTATTTCGTTCATCCATAGTTGCCTGACTCCCCGTCGTGTAGATAACT
ACGATACGGGAGGGCTTACCATCTGGCCCCAGTGCTGCAATGATACCGCGAGACCCACGCTCACCGGCTC
CAGATTTATCAGCAATAAACCAGCCAGCCGGAAGGGCCGAGCGCAGAAGTGGTCCTGCAACTTTATCCGC
CTCCATCCAGTCTATTAATTGTTGCCGGGAAGCTAGAGTAAGTAGTTCGCCAGTTAATAGTTTGCGCAAC
GTTGTTGCCATTGCTACAGGCATCGTGGTGTCACGCTCGTCGTTTGGTATGGCTTCATTCAGCTCCGGTT
CCCAACGATCAAGGCGAGTTACATGATCCCCCATGTTGTGCAAAAAAGCGGTTAGCTCCTTCGGTCCTCC
GATCGTTGTCAGAAGTAAGTTGGCCGCAGTGTTATCACTCATGGTTATGGCAGCACTGCATAATTCTCTT
ACTGTCATGCCATCCGTAAGATGCTTTTCTGTGACTGGTGAGTACTCAACCAAGTCATTCTGAGAATAGT
GTATGCGGCGACCGAGTTGCTCTTGCCCGGCGTCAATACGGGATAATACCGCGCCACATAGCAGAACTTT
AAAAGTGCTCATCATTGGAAAACGTTCTTCGGGGCGAAAACTCTCAAGGATCTTACCGCTGTTGAGATCC
AGTTCGATGTAACCCACTCGTGCACCCAACTGATCTTCAGCATCTTTTACTTTCACCAGCGTTTCTGGGT
GAGCAAAAACAGGAAGGCAAAATGCCGCAAAAAAGGGAATAAGGGCGACACGGAAATGTTGAATACTCAT
ACTCTTCCTTTTTCAATATTATTGAAGCATTTATCAGGGTTATTGTCTCATGAGCGGATACATATTTGAA
TGTATTTAGAAAAATAAACAAATAGGGGTTCCGCGCACATTTCCCCGAAAAGTGCCACCTGAC
Features (pLannotate 1.2.2; 20 found; start..end, strand, type, name):
     31..83      -  misc_feature   bom (fragment): basis of mobility region from pBR322
    245..574     +  promoter       SV40 promoter: SV40 enhancer and early promoter
    586..965     +  enhancer       CMV enhancer: human cytomegalovirus immediate early enhancer
    966..1165    +  promoter       CMV promoter: human cytomegalovirus (CMV) immediate early promoter
   1183..1363    +  LTR            5' LTR (truncated): truncated 5' long terminal repeat (LTR) from HIV-1
   1410..1535    +  misc_feature   HIV-1 Ψ: packaging signal of human immunodeficiency virus type 1
   1519..1857    +  CDS            HIV-1 gag (fragment): gag protein from human immunodeficiency virus 1; gag
   2032..2265    +  misc_feature   RRE: The Rev response element (RRE) of HIV-1 allows for Rev-dependent mRNA export from the nucleus to the cytoplasm.
   2642..2742    +  CDS            Rev (fragment): human immunodeficiency virus 1 (HIV-1) Rev protein; rev; enhances nuclear export of unspliced and incompletely spliced viral mRNAs
   2792..2909    +  misc_feature   cPPT/CTS: central polypurine tract and central termination sequence of HIV-1
   3046..3453    +  promoter       SFFV promoter: spleen focus-forming virus long terminal repeat (LTR) promoter
   3491..4108    +  CDS            tetR: TETR2_ECOLX - Experimental evidence at protein level: Swiss-Prot protein existence level 1. TetR is the repressor of the tetracycline resistance element; its N-terminal region forms a helix-turn-helix structure and binds DNA. Binding of tetracycline to TetR reduces the repressor affinity for the tetracycline resistance gene (tetA) promoter operator sites. From Escherichia coli.
   4121..4150    +  CDS            VP160 (fragment): 10 tandem repeats of the minimal activation domain of herpes simplex virus VP16 (Cheng et al., 2013)
   4156..4189    +  CDS            VP160 (fragment): 10 tandem repeats of the minimal activation domain of herpes simplex virus VP16 (Cheng et al., 2013)
   4304..4892    +  misc_feature   WPRE: woodchuck hepatitis virus posttranscriptional regulatory element
   4903..5403    +  CDS            nef (fragment): NEF_HV1LA - Experimental evidence at protein level: Swiss-Prot protein existence level 1. Extracellular Nef protein targets CD4(+) T-lymphocytes for apoptosis by interacting with CXCR4 surface receptors. From Human immunodeficiency virus type 1 group M subtype B (isolate Lai) (HIV-1).
   5410..5590    +  LTR            5' LTR (truncated): truncated 5' long terminal repeat (LTR) from HIV-1
   5661..6249    -  rep_origin     ori: high-copy-number ColE1/pMB1/pBR322/pUC origin of replication
   6420..7280    -  CDS            AmpR: β-lactamase; bla; confers resistance to ampicillin, carbenicillin, and related antibiotics
   7281..7385    -  promoter       AmpR promoter: bla
