[The description below was written by a language model from this plasmid's Addgene catalogue record and pLannotate feature annotations shown in this document.]
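Description:
pALPS rtTA3_V14 is an HIV-1-based lentiviral transfer vector built on the pALPS backbone that delivers a codon-optimized reverse tetracycline transactivator, rtTA3. In bacteria it is maintained through a high-copy ColE1/pUC-type origin and selected with ampicillin via the β-lactamase gene and its native promoter. A fragment of the pBR322 bom region and an SV40 enhancer/early promoter element also sit in the backbone upstream of the viral cassette.

Genomic RNA for packaging is transcribed from a CMV enhancer/promoter fused to a truncated 5' LTR, so it does not rely on the native U3 promoter. It is followed by the HIV-1 Ψ packaging signal with an adjoining gag fragment, the Rev response element for Rev-dependent nuclear export, and the cPPT/CTS element that aids nuclear import of the reverse-transcribed genome. The internal expression unit uses the spleen focus-forming virus LTR promoter to drive the transactivator. The automated annotation resolves this as a TetR-derived DNA-binding domain followed by short repeats of the minimal VP16 activation domain, which fits the rtTA3 architecture. A WPRE downstream enhances transcript stability and expression, and the cassette ends with a nef fragment and a second truncated LTR. No selectable marker or fluorescent reporter for mammalian cells is annotated.

According to the record, the vector supplies rtTA3 in trans to a tetracycline-inducible HIV-1 construct, so that proviral transcription can be switched on with doxycycline in transduced cells. The depositor sequence and the repository's sequencing result differ by only four nucleotides in length and give the same feature map.
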