Addgene plasmid #101350: pALPS rtTA3_V14
Purpose: Codon optimized rtTA3 used in trans with Tet inducible HIV-1
Depositing lab: Jeremy Luban. Depositing organization: University of Massachusetts, Worcester. Publication: Intron-containing RNA from the HIV-1 provirus activates type I interferon and inflammatory cytokines. McCauley SM, Kim K, Nowosielska A, Dauphin A, Yurkovetskiy L, Diehl WE, Luban J. Nat Commun. 2018 Dec 13;9(1):5305. doi: 10.1038/s41467-018-07753-2. PubMed 30546110.
Backbone
  Vector backbone: pALPS
  Vector type: Lentiviral
Growth in bacteria
  Bacterial resistance: Ampicillin, 100 μg/mL
  Growth temperature: 30°C
  Growth strain: NEB Stable
  Copy number: High Copy
Gene/Insert
  Gene/Insert name: rtTA3
  Cloning method: Restriction Enzyme; 5′ cloning site unknown (unknown if destroyed); 3′ cloning site unknown (unknown if destroyed)
  Sequencing primers: 5′ unknown
Terms and licenses: Academic/Nonprofit Terms; Industry Terms: Not Available to Industry
How to cite: pALPS rtTA3_V14 was a gift from Jeremy Luban (Addgene plasmid # 101350 ; http://n2t.net/addgene:101350 ; RRID:Addgene_101350)
